>Addgene plasmid #128115 | Cas-Acr (wtAcrIIA4) | depositor full sequence | sequence record 245465 | Cas-Acr (wtAcrIIA4) sequence 10047 bps
GACGGATCGGGAGATCTCCCGATCCCCTATGGTGCACTCTCAGTACAATCTGCTCTGATGCCGCATAGTT
AAGCCAGTATCTGCTCCCTGCTTGTGTGTTGGAGGTCGCTGAGTAGTGCGCGAGCAAAATTTAAGCTACA
ACAAGGCAAGGCTTGACCGACAATTGCATGAAGAATCTGCTTAGGGTTAGGCGTTTTGCGCTGCTTCGCG
ATGTACGGGCCAGATATACGCGTTGACATTGATTATTGACTAGTTATTAATAGTAATCAATTACGGGGTC
ATTAGTTCATAGCCCATATATGGAGTTCCGCGTTACATAACTTACGGTAAATGGCCCGCCTGGCTGACCG
CCCAACGACCCCCGCCCATTGACGTCAATAATGACGTATGTTCCCATAGTAACGCCAATAGGGACTTTCC
ATTGACGTCAATGGGTGGAGTATTTACGGTAAACTGCCCACTTGGCAGTACATCAAGTGTATCATATGCC
AAGTACGCCCCCTATTGACGTCAATGACGGTAAATGGCCCGCCTGGCATTATGCCCAGTACATGACCTTA
TGGGACTTTCCTACTTGGCAGTACATCTACGTATTAGTCATCGCTATTACCATGGTGATGCGGTTTTGGC
AGTACATCAATGGGCGTGGATAGCGGTTTGACTCACGGGGATTTCCAAGTCTCCACCCCATTGACGTCAA
TGGGAGTTTGTTTTGGCACCAAAATCAACGGGACTTTCCAAAATGTCGTAACAACTCCGCCCCATTGACG
CAAATGGGCGGTAGGCGTGTACGGTGGGAGGTCTATATAAGCAGAGCTCTCTGGCTAACTAGAGAACCCA
CTGCTTACTGGCTTATCGAAATTAATACGACTCACTATAGGGAGACCCAAGCTGGCTAGCGTTTAAACGG
GCCCTCTAGACTCGAGCGGTGCCACCATGGACTATAAGGACCACGACGGAGACTACAAGGATCATGATAT
TGATTACAAAGACGATGACGATAAGATGGCCCCAAAGAAGAAGCGGAAGGTCGGTATCCACGGAGTCCCA
GCAGCCGACAAGAAGTACAGCATCGGCCTGGACATCGGCACCAACTCTGTGGGCTGGGCCGTGATCACCG
ACGAGTACAAGGTGCCCAGCAAGAAATTCAAGGTGCTGGGCAACACCGACCGGCACAGCATCAAGAAGAA
CCTGATCGGAGCCCTGCTGTTCGACAGCGGCGAAACAGCCGAGGCCACCCGGCTGAAGAGAACCGCCAGA
AGAAGATACACCAGACGGAAGAACCGGATCTGCTATCTGCAAGAGATCTTCAGCAACGAGATGGCCAAGG
TGGACGACAGCTTCTTCCACAGACTGGAAGAGTCCTTCCTGGTGGAAGAGGATAAGAAGCACGAGCGGCA
CCCCATCTTCGGCAACATCGTGGACGAGGTGGCCTACCACGAGAAGTACCCCACCATCTACCACCTGAGA
AAGAAACTGGTGGACAGCACCGACAAGGCCGACCTGCGGCTGATCTATCTGGCCCTGGCCCACATGATCA
AGTTCCGGGGCCACTTCCTGATCGAGGGCGACCTGAACCCCGACAACAGCGACGTGGACAAGCTGTTCAT
CCAGCTGGTGCAGACCTACAACCAGCTGTTCGAGGAAAACCCCATCAACGCCAGCGGCGTGGACGCCAAG
GCCATCCTGTCTGCCAGACTGAGCAAGAGCAGACGGCTGGAAAATCTGATCGCCCAGCTGCCCGGCGAGA
AGAAGAATGGCCTGTTCGGAAACCTGATTGCCCTGAGCCTGGGCCTGACCCCCAACTTCAAGAGCAACTT
CGACCTGGCCGAGGATGCCAAACTGCAGCTGAGCAAGGACACCTACGACGACGACCTGGACAACCTGCTG
GCCCAGATCGGCGACCAGTACGCCGACCTGTTTCTGGCCGCCAAGAACCTGTCCGACGCCATCCTGCTGA
GCGACATCCTGAGAGTGAACACCGAGATCACCAAGGCCCCCCTGAGCGCCTCTATGATCAAGAGATACGA
CGAGCACCACCAGGACCTGACCCTGCTGAAAGCTCTCGTGCGGCAGCAGCTGCCTGAGAAGTACAAAGAG
ATTTTCTTCGACCAGAGCAAGAACGGCTACGCCGGCTACATTGACGGCGGAGCCAGCCAGGAAGAGTTCT
ACAAGTTCATCAAGCCCATCCTGGAAAAGATGGACGGCACCGAGGAACTGCTCGTGAAGCTGAACAGAGA
GGACCTGCTGCGGAAGCAGCGGACCTTCGACAACGGCAGCATCCCCCACCAGATCCACCTGGGAGAGCTG
CACGCCATTCTGCGGCGGCAGGAAGATTTTTACCCATTCCTGAAGGACAACCGGGAAAAGATCGAGAAGA
TCCTGACCTTCCGCATCCCCTACTACGTGGGCCCTCTGGCCAGGGGAAACAGCAGATTCGCCTGGATGAC
CAGAAAGAGCGAGGAAACCATCACCCCCTGGAACTTCGAGGAAGTGGTGGACAAGGGCGCTTCCGCCCAG
AGCTTCATCGAGCGGATGACCAACTTCGATAAGAACCTGCCCAACGAGAAGGTGCTGCCCAAGCACAGCC
TGCTGTACGAGTACTTCACCGTGTATAACGAGCTGACCAAAGTGAAATACGTGACCGAGGGAATGAGAAA
GCCCGCCTTCCTGAGCGGCGAGCAGAAAAAGGCCATCGTGGACCTGCTGTTCAAGACCAACCGGAAAGTG
ACCGTGAAGCAGCTGAAAGAGGACTACTTCAAGAAAATCGAGTGCTTCGACTCCGTGGAAATCTCCGGCG
TGGAAGATCGGTTCAACGCCTCCCTGGGCACATACCACGATCTGCTGAAAATTATCAAGGACAAGGACTT
CCTGGACAATGAGGAAAACGAGGACATTCTGGAAGATATCGTGCTGACCCTGACACTGTTTGAGGACAGA
GAGATGATCGAGGAACGGCTGAAAACCTATGCCCACCTGTTCGACGACAAAGTGATGAAGCAGCTGAAGC
GGCGGAGATACACCGGCTGGGGCAGGCTGAGCCGGAAGCTGATCAACGGCATCCGGGACAAGCAGTCCGG
CAAGACAATCCTGGATTTCCTGAAGTCCGACGGCTTCGCCAACAGAAACTTCATGCAGCTGATCCACGAC
GACAGCCTGACCTTTAAAGAGGACATCCAGAAAGCCCAGGTGTCCGGCCAGGGCGATAGCCTGCACGAGC
ACATTGCCAATCTGGCCGGCAGCCCCGCCATTAAGAAGGGCATCCTGCAGACAGTGAAGGTGGTGGACGA
GCTCGTGAAAGTGATGGGCCGGCACAAGCCCGAGAACATCGTGATCGAAATGGCCAGAGAGAACCAGACC
ACCCAGAAGGGACAGAAGAACAGCCGCGAGAGAATGAAGCGGATCGAAGAGGGCATCAAAGAGCTGGGCA
GCCAGATCCTGAAAGAACACCCCGTGGAAAACACCCAGCTGCAGAACGAGAAGCTGTACCTGTACTACCT
GCAGAATGGGCGGGATATGTACGTGGACCAGGAACTGGACATCAACCGGCTGTCCGACTACGATGTGGAC
CATATCGTGCCTCAGAGCTTTCTGAAGGACGACTCCATCGACAACAAGGTGCTGACCAGAAGCGACAAGA
ACCGGGGCAAGAGCGACAACGTGCCCTCCGAAGAGGTCGTGAAGAAGATGAAGAACTACTGGCGGCAGCT
GCTGAACGCCAAGCTGATTACCCAGAGAAAGTTCGACAATCTGACCAAGGCCGAGAGAGGCGGCCTGAGC
GAACTGGATAAGGCCGGCTTCATCAAGAGACAGCTGGTGGAAACCCGGCAGATCACAAAGCACGTGGCAC
AGATCCTGGACTCCCGGATGAACACTAAGTACGACGAGAATGACAAGCTGATCCGGGAAGTGAAAGTGAT
CACCCTGAAGTCCAAGCTGGTGTCCGATTTCCGGAAGGATTTCCAGTTTTACAAAGTGCGCGAGATCAAC
AACTACCACCACGCCCACGACGCCTACCTGAACGCCGTCGTGGGAACCGCCCTGATCAAAAAGTACCCTA
AGCTGGAAAGCGAGTTCGTGTACGGCGACTACAAGGTGTACGACGTGCGGAAGATGATCGCCAAGAGCGA
GCAGGAAATCGGCAAGGCTACCGCCAAGTACTTCTTCTACAGCAACATCATGAACTTTTTCAAGACCGAG
ATTACCCTGGCCAACGGCGAGATCCGGAAGCGGCCTCTGATCGAGACAAACGGCGAAACCGGGGAGATCG
TGTGGGATAAGGGCCGGGATTTTGCCACCGTGCGGAAAGTGCTGAGCATGCCCCAAGTGAATATCGTGAA
AAAGACCGAGGTGCAGACAGGCGGCTTCAGCAAAGAGTCTATCCTGCCCAAGAGGAACAGCGATAAGCTG
ATCGCCAGAAAGAAGGACTGGGACCCTAAGAAGTACGGCGGCTTCGACAGCCCCACCGTGGCCTATTCTG
TGCTGGTGGTGGCCAAAGTGGAAAAGGGCAAGTCCAAGAAACTGAAGAGTGTGAAAGAGCTGCTGGGGAT
CACCATCATGGAAAGAAGCAGCTTCGAGAAGAATCCCATCGACTTTCTGGAAGCCAAGGGCTACAAAGAA
GTGAAAAAGGACCTGATCATCAAGCTGCCTAAGTACTCCCTGTTCGAGCTGGAAAACGGCCGGAAGAGAA
TGCTGGCCTCTGCCGGCGAACTGCAGAAGGGAAACGAACTGGCCCTGCCCTCCAAATATGTGAACTTCCT
GTACCTGGCCAGCCACTATGAGAAGCTGAAGGGCTCCCCCGAGGATAATGAGCAGAAACAGCTGTTTGTG
GAACAGCACAAGCACTACCTGGACGAGATCATCGAGCAGATCAGCGAGTTCTCCAAGAGAGTGATCCTGG
CCGACGCTAATCTGGACAAAGTGCTGTCCGCCTACAACAAGCACCGGGATAAGCCCATCAGAGAGCAGGC
CGAGAATATCATCCACCTGTTTACCCTGACCAATCTGGGAGCCCCTGCCGCCTTCAAGTACTTTGACACC
ACCATCGACCGGAAGAGGTACACCAGCACCAAAGAGGTGCTGGACGCCACCCTGATCCACCAGAGCATCA
CCGGCCTGTACGAGACACGGATCGACCTGTCTCAGCTGGGAGGCGACAAAAGGCCGGCGGCCACGAAAAA
GGCCGGCCAGGCAAAAAAGAAAAAGGAATTCGGGGGATCAGGGGGAGGGTCTGGTGGTGGATCTGGTGGA
GGATCTGGTGGGGGTTCAGGGGGCGGTTCCGGAGGAGGCTCAGGAGGCGGCTCCGGCGGTGGCTCAGGAG
GTGGATCCGGTATGAACATTAACGACCTGATTCGGGAAATAAAGAACAAGGACTACACGGTCAAGCTGTC
AGGCACCGACTCCAACTCTATAACACAGCTCATTATAAGGGTTAATAATGATGGCAACGAATATGTCATC
TCTGAATCCGAGAATGAATCAATCGTGGAGAAATTCATCAGTGCATTTAAAAACGGCTGGAACCAGGAGT
ACGAAGATGAGGAAGAGTTCTACAATGATATGCAAACTATCACACTGAAATCTGAGCTGAACTAGCTGAA
GTTCATCTGCACCAAAGCTTAAGTTTAAACCGCTGATCAGCCTCGACTGTGCCTTCTAGTTGCCAGCCAT
CTGTTGTTTGCCCCTCCCCCGTGCCTTCCTTGACCCTGGAAGGTGCCACTCCCACTGTCCTTTCCTAATA
AAATGAGGAAATTGCATCGCATTGTCTGAGTAGGTGTCATTCTATTCTGGGGGGTGGGGTGGGGCAGGAC
AGCAAGGGGGAGGATTGGGAAGACAATAGCAGGCATGCTGGGGATGCGGTGGGCTCTATGGCTTCTGAGG
CGGAAAGAACCAGCTGGGGCTCTAGGGGGTATCCCC
[124 nt withheld, positions 5917-6040]
C
[91 nt withheld, positions 6042-6132]
A
[49 nt withheld, positions 6134-6182]
CCTTTGACGTTGGAGTCCACGTTCTTT
[37 nt withheld, positions 6210-6246]
ACCCTATCTCGGTCTATTCTTTTGATTTATAAGGGATTTTGCCGATTTCGGCCTATTGGTTAAAAAATGA
GCTGATTTAACAAAAATTTAACGCGAATTAATTCTGTGGAATGTGTGTCAGTTAGGGTGTGGAAAGTCCC
CAGGCTCCCCAGCAGGCAGAAGTATGCAAAGCATGCATCTCAATTAGTCAGCAACCAGGTGTGGAAAGTC
CCCAGGCTCCCCAGCAGGCAGAAGTATGCAAAGCATGCATCTCAATTAGTCAGCAACCATAGTCCCGCCC
CTAACTCCGCCCATCCCGCCCCTAACTCCGCCCAGTTCCGCCCATTCTCCGCCCCATGGCTGACTAATTT
TTTTTATTTATGCAGAGGCCGAGGCCGCCTCTGCCTCTGAGCTATTCCAGAAGTAGTGAGGAGGCTTTTT
TGGAGGCCTAGGCTTTTGCAAAAAGCTCCCGGGAGCTTGTATATCCATTTTCGGATCTGATCAAGAGACA
GGATGAGGATCGTTTCGCATGATTGAACAAGATGGATTGCACGCAGGTTCTCCGGCCGCTTGGGTGGAGA
GGCTATTCGGCTATGACTGGGCACAACAGACAATCGGCTGCTCTGATGCCGCCGTGTTCCGGCTGTCAGC
GCAGGGGCGCCCGGTTCTTTTTGTCAAGACCGACCTGTCCGGTGCCCTGAATGAACTGCAGGACGAGGCA
GCGCGGCTATCGTGGCTGGCCACGACGGGCGTTCCTTGCGCAGCTGTGCTCGACGTTGTCACTGAAGCGG
GAAGGGACTGGCTGCTATTGGGCGAAGTGCCGGGGCAGGATCTCCTGTCATCTCACCTTGCTCCTGCCGA
GAAAGTATCCATCATGGCTGATGCAATGCGGCGGCTGCATACGCTTGATCCGGCTACCTGCCCATTCGAC
CACCAAGCGAAACATCGCATCGAGCGAGCACGTACTCGGATGGAAGCCGGTCTTGTCGATCAGGATGATC
TGGACGAAGAGCATCAGGGGCTCGCGCCAGCCGAACTGTTCGCCAGGCTCAAGGCGCGCATGCCCGACGG
CGAGGATCTCGTCGTGACCCATGGCGATGCCTGCTTGCCGAATATCATGGTGGAAAATGGCCGCTTTTCT
GGATTCATCGACTGTGGCCGGCTGGGTGTGGCGGACCGCTATCAGGACATAGCGTTGGCTACCCGTGATA
TTGCTGAAGAGCTTGGCGGCGAATGGGCTGACCGCTTCCTCGTGCTTTACGGTATCGCCGCTCCCGATTC
GCAGCGCATCGCCTTCTATCGCCTTCTTGACGAGTTCTTCTGAGCGGGACTCTGGGGTTCGAAATGACCG
ACCAAGCGACGCCCAACCTGCCATCACGAGATTTCGATTCCACCGCCGCCTTCTATGAAAGGTTGGGCTT
CGGAATCGTTTTCCGGGACGCCGGCTGGATGATCCTCCAGCGCGGGGATCTCATGCTGGAGTTCTTCGCC
CACCCCAACTTGTTTATTGCAGCTTATAATGGTTACAAATAAAGCAATAGCATCACAAATTTCACAAATA
AAGCATTTTTTTCACTGCATTCTAGTTGTGGTTTGTCCAAACTCATCAATGTATCTTATCATGTCTGTAT
ACCGTCGACCTCTAGCTAGAGCTTGGCGTAATCATGGTCATAGCTGTTTCCTGTGTGAAATTGTTATCCG
CTCACAATTCCACACAACATACGAGCCGGAAGCATAAAGTGTAAAGCCTGGGGTGCCTAATGAGTGAGCT
AACTCACATTAATTGCGTTGCGCTCACTGCCCGCTTTCCAGTCGGGAAACCTGTCGTGCCAGCTGCATTA
ATGAATCGGCCAACGCGCGGGGAGAGGCGGTTTGCGTATTGGGCGCTCTTCCGCTTCCTCGCTCACTGAC
TCGCTGCGCTCGGTCGTTCGGCTGCGGCGAGCGGTATCAGCTCACTCAAAGGCGGTAATACGGTTATCCA
CAGAATCAGGGGATAACGCAGGAAAGAACATGTGAGCAAAAGGCCAGCAAAAGGCCAGGAACCGTAAAAA
GGCCGCGTTGCTGGCGTTTTTCCATAGGCTCCGCCCCCCTGACGAGCATCACAAAAATCGACGCTCAAGT
CAGAGGTGGCGAAACCCGACAGGACTATAAAGATACCAGGCGTTTCCCCCTGGAAGCTCCCTCGTGCGCT
CTCCTGTTCCGACCCTGCCGCTTACCGGATACCTGTCCGCCTTTCTCCCTTCGGGAAGCGTGGCGCTTTC
TCATAGCTCACGCTGTAGGTATCTCAGTTCGGTGTAGGTCGTTCGCTCCAAGCTGGGCTGTGTGCACGAA
CCCCCCGTTCAGCCCGACCGCTGCGCCTTATCCGGTAACTATCGTCTTGAGTCCAACCCGGTAAGACACG
ACTTATCGCCACTGGCAGCAGCCACTGGTAACAGGATTAGCAGAGCGAGGTATGTAGGCGGTGCTACAGA
GTTCTTGAAGTGGTGGCCTAACTACGGCTACACTAGAAGAACAGTATTTGGTATCTGCGCTCTGCTGAAG
CCAGTTACCTTCGGAAAAAGAGTTGGTAGCTCTTGATCCGGCAAACAAACCACCGCTGGTAGCGGTTTTT
TTGTTTGCAAGCAGCAGATTACGCGCAGAAAAAAAGGATCTCAAGAAGATCCTTTGATCTTTTCTACGGG
GTCTGACGCTCAGTGGAACGAAAACTCACGTTAAGGGATTTTGGTCATGAGATTATCAAAAAGGATCTTC
ACCTAGATCCTTTTAAATTAAAAATGAAGTTTTAAATCAATCTAAAGTATATATGAGTAAACTTGGTCTG
ACAGTTACCAATGCTTAATCAGTGAGGCACCTATCTCAGCGATCTGTCTATTTCGTTCATCCATAGTTGC
CTGACTCCCCGTCGTGTAGATAACTACGATACGGGAGGGCTTACCATCTGGCCCCAGTGCTGCAATGATA
CCGCGAGACCCACGCTCACCGGCTCCAGATTTATCAGCAATAAACCAGCCAGCCGGAAGGGCCGAGCGCA
GAAGTGGTCCTGCAACTTTATCCGCCTCCATCCAGTCTATTAATTGTTGCCGGGAAGCTAGAGTAAGTAG
TTCGCCAGTTAATAGTTTGCGCAACGTTGTTGCCATTGCTACAGGCATCGTGGTGTCACGCTCGTCGTTT
GGTATGGCTTCATTCAGCTCCGGTTCCCAACGATCAAGGCGAGTTACATGATCCCCCATGTTGTGCAAAA
AAGCGGTTAGCTCCTTCGGTCCTCCGATCGTTGTCAGAAGTAAGTTGGCCGCAGTGTTATCACTCATGGT
TATGGCAGCACTGCATAATTCTCTTACTGTCATGCCATCCGTAAGATGCTTTTCTGTGACTGGTGAGTAC
TCAACCAAGTCATTCTGAGAATAGTGTATGCGGCGACCGAGTTGCTCTTGCCCGGCGTCAATACGGGATA
ATACCGCGCCACATAGCAGAACTTTAAAAGTGCTCATCATTGGAAAACGTTCTTCGGGGCGAAAACTCTC
AAGGATCTTACCGCTGTTGAGATCCAGTTCGATGTAACCCACTCGTGCACCCAACTGATCTTCAGCATCT
TTTACTTTCACCAGCGTTTCTGGGTGAGCAAAAACAGGAAGGCAAAATGCCGCAAAAAAGGGAATAAGGG
CGACACGGAAATGTTGAATACTCATACTCTTCCTTTTTCAATATTATTGAAGCATTTATCAGGGTTATTG
TCTCATGAGCGGATACATATTTGAATGTATTTAGAAAAATAAACAAATAGGGGTTCCGCGCACATTTCCC
CGAAAAGTGCCACCTGACGTC
Features (pLannotate 1.2.2; 22 found; start..end, strand, type, name):
     28..80      -  misc_feature   bom (fragment): basis of mobility region from pBR322
    235..614     +  enhancer       CMV enhancer: human cytomegalovirus immediate early enhancer
    615..818     +  promoter       CMV promoter: human cytomegalovirus (CMV) immediate early promoter
    814..847     +  LTR            5' LTR (truncated) (fragment): truncated 5' long terminal repeat (LTR) from HIV-1
    863..881     +  promoter       T7 promoter: promoter for bacteriophage T7 RNA polymerase
   1057..2658    +  CDS            Cas9(N): N-terminal portion of Streptococcus pyogenes Cas9 (Zetsche et al., 2015)
   2659..5157    +  CDS            Cas9(C): C-terminal portion of Streptococcus pyogenes Cas9 (Zetsche et al., 2015)
   5158..5205    +  CDS            nucleoplasmin NLS: bipartite nuclear localization signal from nucleoplasmin
   5647..5871    +  polyA_signal   bGH poly(A) signal: bovine growth hormone polyadenylation signal
   5875..5896    +  promoter       SV40 promoter (fragment): SV40 enhancer and early promoter
   5917..6345    +  rep_origin     f1 ori (sequence partly withheld): f1 bacteriophage origin of replication; arrow indicates direction of (+) strand synthesis
   6359..6688    +  promoter       SV40 promoter: SV40 enhancer and early promoter
   6755..7546    +  CDS            neo: KKA2_KLEPN - Also known as kan, nptII. Experimental evidence at protein level: Swiss-Prot protein existence level 1. Resistance to kanamycin, neomycin, paromomycin, ribostamycin, butirosin and gentamicin B. From Klebsiella pneumoniae.
   7570..7728    +  CDS            ble (fragment): BLE_KLEPN - Experimental evidence at protein level: Swiss-Prot protein existence level 1. Binding protein with a strong affinity to the bleomycin family of antibiotics. Binds to CL990; an antimitotic-antibiotic compound. From Klebsiella pneumoniae.
   7723..7844    +  polyA_signal   SV40 poly(A) signal: SV40 polyadenylation signal
   7917..7933    -  protein_bind   lac operator: The lac repressor binds to the lac operator to inhibit transcription in E. coli. This inhibition can be relieved by adding lactose or isopropyl-β-D-thiogalactopyranoside (IPTG). lac repressor encoded by lacI
   7941..7971    -  promoter       lac promoter: promoter for the E. coli lac operon
   7986..8007    -  protein_bind   CAP binding site: CAP binding activates transcription in the presence of cAMP. E. coli catabolite activator protein
   8020..8112    -  CDS            lacI (fragment): lac repressor; lacI; The lac repressor binds to the lac operator to inhibit transcription in E. coli. This inhibition can be relieved by adding lactose or isopropyl-β-D-thiogalactopyranoside (IPTG).
   8295..8880    -  rep_origin     ori: high-copy-number ColE1/pMB1/pBR322/pUC origin of replication
   9051..9911    -  CDS            AmpR: β-lactamase; bla; confers resistance to ampicillin, carbenicillin, and related antibiotics
   9912..10016   -  promoter       AmpR promoter: bla
