>Addgene plasmid #128115 | Cas-Acr (wtAcrIIA4) | addgene full sequence | sequence record 249638 | Addgene NGS Result
TCGACGGATCGGGAGATCTCCCGATCCCCTATGGTGCACTCTCAGTACAATCTGCTCTGATGCCGCATAG
TTAAGCCAGTATCTGCTCCCTGCTTGTGTGTTGGAGGTCGCTGAGTAGTGCGCGAGCAAAATTTAAGCTA
CAACAAGGCAAGGCTTGACCGACAATTGCATGAAGAATCTGCTTAGGGTTAGGCGTTTTGCGCTGCTTCG
CGATGTACGGGCCAGATATACGCGTTGACATTGATTATTGACTAGTTATTAATAGTAATCAATTACGGGG
TCATTAGTTCATAGCCCATATATGGAGTTCCGCGTTACATAACTTACGGTAAATGGCCCGCCTGGCTGAC
CGCCCAACGACCCCCGCCCATTGACGTCAATAATGACGTATGTTCCCATAGTAACGCCAATAGGGACTTT
CCATTGACGTCAATGGGTGGAGTATTTACGGTAAACTGCCCACTTGGCAGTACATCAAGTGTATCATATG
CCAAGTACGCCCCCTATTGACGTCAATGACGGTAAATGGCCCGCCTGGCATTATGCCCAGTACATGACCT
TATGGGACTTTCCTACTTGGCAGTACATCTACGTATTAGTCATCGCTATTACCATGGTGATGCGGTTTTG
GCAGTACATCAATGGGCGTGGATAGCGGTTTGACTCACGGGGATTTCCAAGTCTCCACCCCATTGACGTC
AATGGGAGTTTGTTTTGGCACCAAAATCAACGGGACTTTCCAAAATGTCGTAACAACTCCGCCCCATTGA
CGCAAATGGGCGGTAGGCGTGTACGGTGGGAGGTCTATATAAGCAGAGCTCTCTGGCTAACTAGAGAACC
CACTGCTTACTGGCTTATCGAAATTAATACGACTCACTATAGGGAGACCCAAGCTGGCTAGCGTTTAAAC
GGGCCCTCTAGACTCGAGCGGTGCCACCATGGACTATAAGGACCACGACGGAGACTACAAGGATCATGAT
ATTGATTACAAAGACGATGACGATAAGATGGCCCCAAAGAAGAAGCGGAAGGTCGGTATCCACGGAGTCC
CAGCAGCCGACAAGAAGTACAGCATCGGCCTGGACATCGGCACCAACTCTGTGGGCTGGGCCGTGATCAC
CGACGAGTACAAGGTGCCCAGCAAGAAATTCAAGGTGCTGGGCAACACCGACCGGCACAGCATCAAGAAG
AACCTGATCGGAGCCCTGCTGTTCGACAGCGGCGAAACAGCCGAGGCCACCCGGCTGAAGAGAACCGCCA
GAAGAAGATACACCAGACGGAAGAACCGGATCTGCTATCTGCAAGAGATCTTCAGCAACGAGATGGCCAA
GGTGGACGACAGCTTCTTCCACAGACTGGAAGAGTCCTTCCTGGTGGAAGAGGATAAGAAGCACGAGCGG
CACCCCATCTTCGGCAACATCGTGGACGAGGTGGCCTACCACGAGAAGTACCCCACCATCTACCACCTGA
GAAAGAAACTGGTGGACAGCACCGACAAGGCCGACCTGCGGCTGATCTATCTGGCCCTGGCCCACATGAT
CAAGTTCCGGGGCCACTTCCTGATCGAGGGCGACCTGAACCCCGACAACAGCGACGTGGACAAGCTGTTC
ATCCAGCTGGTGCAGACCTACAACCAGCTGTTCGAGGAAAACCCCATCAACGCCAGCGGCGTGGACGCCA
AGGCCATCCTGTCTGCCAGACTGAGCAAGAGCAGACGGCTGGAAAATCTGATCGCCCAGCTGCCCGGCGA
GAAGAAGAATGGCCTGTTCGGAAACCTGATTGCCCTGAGCCTGGGCCTGACCCCCAACTTCAAGAGCAAC
TTCGACCTGGCCGAGGATGCCAAACTGCAGCTGAGCAAGGACACCTACGACGACGACCTGGACAACCTGC
TGGCCCAGATCGGCGACCAGTACGCCGACCTGTTTCTGGCCGCCAAGAACCTGTCCGACGCCATCCTGCT
GAGCGACATCCTGAGAGTGAACACCGAGATCACCAAGGCCCCCCTGAGCGCCTCTATGATCAAGAGATAC
GACGAGCACCACCAGGACCTGACCCTGCTGAAAGCTCTCGTGCGGCAGCAGCTGCCTGAGAAGTACAAAG
AGATTTTCTTCGACCAGAGCAAGAACGGCTACGCCGGCTACATTGACGGCGGAGCCAGCCAGGAAGAGTT
CTACAAGTTCATCAAGCCCATCCTGGAAAAGATGGACGGCACCGAGGAACTGCTCGTGAAGCTGAACAGA
GAGGACCTGCTGCGGAAGCAGCGGACCTTCGACAACGGCAGCATCCCCCACCAGATCCACCTGGGAGAGC
TGCACGCCATTCTGCGGCGGCAGGAAGATTTTTACCCATTCCTGAAGGACAACCGGGAAAAGATCGAGAA
GATCCTGACCTTCCGCATCCCCTACTACGTGGGCCCTCTGGCCAGGGGAAACAGCAGATTCGCCTGGATG
ACCAGAAAGAGCGAGGAAACCATCACCCCCTGGAACTTCGAGGAAGTGGTGGACAAGGGCGCTTCCGCCC
AGAGCTTCATCGAGCGGATGACCAACTTCGATAAGAACCTGCCCAACGAGAAGGTGCTGCCCAAGCACAG
CCTGCTGTACGAGTACTTCACCGTGTATAACGAGCTGACCAAAGTGAAATACGTGACCGAGGGAATGAGA
AAGCCCGCCTTCCTGAGCGGCGAGCAGAAAAAGGCCATCGTGGACCTGCTGTTCAAGACCAACCGGAAAG
TGACCGTGAAGCAGCTGAAAGAGGACTACTTCAAGAAAATCGAGTGCTTCGACTCCGTGGAAATCTCCGG
CGTGGAAGATCGGTTCAACGCCTCCCTGGGCACATACCACGATCTGCTGAAAATTATCAAGGACAAGGAC
TTCCTGGACAATGAGGAAAACGAGGACATTCTGGAAGATATCGTGCTGACCCTGACACTGTTTGAGGACA
GAGAGATGATCGAGGAACGGCTGAAAACCTATGCCCACCTGTTCGACGACAAAGTGATGAAGCAGCTGAA
GCGGCGGAGATACACCGGCTGGGGCAGGCTGAGCCGGAAGCTGATCAACGGCATCCGGGACAAGCAGTCC
GGCAAGACAATCCTGGATTTCCTGAAGTCCGACGGCTTCGCCAACAGAAACTTCATGCAGCTGATCCACG
ACGACAGCCTGACCTTTAAAGAGGACATCCAGAAAGCCCAGGTGTCCGGCCAGGGCGATAGCCTGCACGA
GCACATTGCCAATCTGGCCGGCAGCCCCGCCATTAAGAAGGGCATCCTGCAGACAGTGAAGGTGGTGGAC
GAGCTCGTGAAAGTGATGGGCCGGCACAAGCCCGAGAACATCGTGATCGAAATGGCCAGAGAGAACCAGA
CCACCCAGAAGGGACAGAAGAACAGCCGCGAGAGAATGAAGCGGATCGAAGAGGGCATCAAAGAGCTGGG
CAGCCAGATCCTGAAAGAACACCCCGTGGAAAACACCCAGCTGCAGAACGAGAAGCTGTACCTGTACTAC
CTGCAGAATGGGCGGGATATGTACGTGGACCAGGAACTGGACATCAACCGGCTGTCCGACTACGATGTGG
ACCATATCGTGCCTCAGAGCTTTCTGAAGGACGACTCCATCGACAACAAGGTGCTGACCAGAAGCGACAA
GAACCGGGGCAAGAGCGACAACGTGCCCTCCGAAGAGGTCGTGAAGAAGATGAAGAACTACTGGCGGCAG
CTGCTGAACGCCAAGCTGATTACCCAGAGAAAGTTCGACAATCTGACCAAGGCCGAGAGAGGCGGCCTGA
GCGAACTGGATAAGGCCGGCTTCATCAAGAGACAGCTGGTGGAAACCCGGCAGATCACAAAGCACGTGGC
ACAGATCCTGGACTCCCGGATGAACACTAAGTACGACGAGAATGACAAGCTGATCCGGGAAGTGAAAGTG
ATCACCCTGAAGTCCAAGCTGGTGTCCGATTTCCGGAAGGATTTCCAGTTTTACAAAGTGCGCGAGATCA
ACAACTACCACCACGCCCACGACGCCTACCTGAACGCCGTCGTGGGAACCGCCCTGATCAAAAAGTACCC
TAAGCTGGAAAGCGAGTTCGTGTACGGCGACTACAAGGTGTACGACGTGCGGAAGATGATCGCCAAGAGC
GAGCAGGAAATCGGCAAGGCTACCGCCAAGTACTTCTTCTACAGCAACATCATGAACTTTTTCAAGACCG
AGATTACCCTGGCCAACGGCGAGATCCGGAAGCGGCCTCTGATCGAGACAAACGGCGAAACCGGGGAGAT
CGTGTGGGATAAGGGCCGGGATTTTGCCACCGTGCGGAAAGTGCTGAGCATGCCCCAAGTGAATATCGTG
AAAAAGACCGAGGTGCAGACAGGCGGCTTCAGCAAAGAGTCTATCCTGCCCAAGAGGAACAGCGATAAGC
TGATCGCCAGAAAGAAGGACTGGGACCCTAAGAAGTACGGCGGCTTCGACAGCCCCACCGTGGCCTATTC
TGTGCTGGTGGTGGCCAAAGTGGAAAAGGGCAAGTCCAAGAAACTGAAGAGTGTGAAAGAGCTGCTGGGG
ATCACCATCATGGAAAGAAGCAGCTTCGAGAAGAATCCCATCGACTTTCTGGAAGCCAAGGGCTACAAAG
AAGTGAAAAAGGACCTGATCATCAAGCTGCCTAAGTACTCCCTGTTCGAGCTGGAAAACGGCCGGAAGAG
AATGCTGGCCTCTGCCGGCGAACTGCAGAAGGGAAACGAACTGGCCCTGCCCTCCAAATATGTGAACTTC
CTGTACCTGGCCAGCCACTATGAGAAGCTGAAGGGCTCCCCCGAGGATAATGAGCAGAAACAGCTGTTTG
TGGAACAGCACAAGCACTACCTGGACGAGATCATCGAGCAGATCAGCGAGTTCTCCAAGAGAGTGATCCT
GGCCGACGCTAATCTGGACAAAGTGCTGTCCGCCTACAACAAGCACCGGGATAAGCCCATCAGAGAGCAG
GCCGAGAATATCATCCACCTGTTTACCCTGACCAATCTGGGAGCCCCTGCCGCCTTCAAGTACTTTGACA
CCACCATCGACCGGAAGAGGTACACCAGCACCAAAGAGGTGCTGGACGCCACCCTGATCCACCAGAGCAT
CACCGGCCTGTACGAGACACGGATCGACCTGTCTCAGCTGGGAGGCGACAAAAGGCCGGCGGCCACGAAA
AAGGCCGGCCAGGCAAAAAAGAAAAAGGAATTCGGGGGATCAGGGGGAGGGTCTGGTGGTGGATCTGGTG
GAGGATCTGGTGGGGGTTCAGGGGGCGGTTCCGGAGGAGGCTCAGGAGGCGGCTCCGGCGGTGGCTCAGG
AGGTGGATCCGGTATGAACATTAACGACCTGATTCGGGAAATAAAGAACAAGGACTACACGGTCAAGCTG
TCAGGCACCGACTCCAACTCTATAACACAGCTCATTATAAGGGTTAATAATGATGGCAACGAATATGTCA
TCTCTGAATCCGAGAATGAATCAATCGTGGAGAAATTCATCAGTGCATTTAAAAACGGCTGGAACCAGGA
GTACGAAGATGAGGAAGAGTTCTACAATGATATGCAAACTATCACACTGAAATCTGAGCTGAACTAGCTG
AAGTTCATCTGCACCAAAGCTTAAGTTTAAACCGCTGATCAGCCTCGACTGTGCCTTCTAGTTGCCAGCC
ATCTGTTGTTTGCCCCTCCCCCGTGCCTTCCTTGACCCTGGAAGGTGCCACTCCCACTGTCCTTTCCTAA
TAAAATGAGGAAATTGCATCGCATTGTCTGAGTAGGTGTCATTCTATTCTGGGGGGTGGGGTGGGGCAGG
ACAGCAAGGGGGAGGATTGGGAAGACAATAGCAGGCATGCTGGGGATGCGGTGGGCTCTATGGCTTCTGA
GGCGGAAAGAACCAGCTGGGGCTCTAGGGGGTATCCCC
[124 nt withheld, positions 5919-6042]
C
[91 nt withheld, positions 6044-6134]
A
[49 nt withheld, positions 6136-6184]
CCTTTGACGTTGGAGTCCACGTTCTTT
[37 nt withheld, positions 6212-6248]
ACCCTATCTCGGTCTATTCTTTTGATTTATAAGGGATTTTGCCGATTTCGGCCTATTGGTTAAAAAATGA
GCTGATTTAACAAAAATTTAACGCGAATTAATTCTGTGGAATGTGTGTCAGTTAGGGTGTGGAAAGTCCC
CAGGCTCCCCAGCAGGCAGAAGTATGCAAAGCATGCATCTCAATTAGTCAGCAACCAGGTGTGGAAAGTC
CCCAGGCTCCCCAGCAGGCAGAAGTATGCAAAGCATGCATCTCAATTAGTCAGCAACCATAGTCCCGCCC
CTAACTCCGCCCATCCCGCCCCTAACTCCGCCCAGTTCCGCCCATTCTCCGCCCCATGGCTGACTAATTT
TTTTTATTTATGCAGAGGCCGAGGCCGCCTCTGCCTCTGAGCTATTCCAGAAGTAGTGAGGAGGCTTTTT
TGGAGGCCTAGGCTTTTGCAAAAAGCTCCCGGGAGCTTGTATATCCATTTTCGGATCTGATCAAGAGACA
GGATGAGGATCGTTTCGCATGATTGAACAAGATGGATTGCACGCAGGTTCTCCGGCCGCTTGGGTGGAGA
GGCTATTCGGCTATGACTGGGCACAACAGACAATCGGCTGCTCTGATGCCGCCGTGTTCCGGCTGTCAGC
GCAGGGGCGCCCGGTTCTTTTTGTCAAGACCGACCTGTCCGGTGCCCTGAATGAACTGCAGGACGAGGCA
GCGCGGCTATCGTGGCTGGCCACGACGGGCGTTCCTTGCGCAGCTGTGCTCGACGTTGTCACTGAAGCGG
GAAGGGACTGGCTGCTATTGGGCGAAGTGCCGGGGCAGGATCTCCTGTCATCTCACCTTGCTCCTGCCGA
GAAAGTATCCATCATGGCTGATGCAATGCGGCGGCTGCATACGCTTGATCCGGCTACCTGCCCATTCGAC
CACCAAGCGAAACATCGCATCGAGCGAGCACGTACTCGGATGGAAGCCGGTCTTGTCGATCAGGATGATC
TGGACGAAGAGCATCAGGGGCTCGCGCCAGCCGAACTGTTCGCCAGGCTCAAGGCGCGCATGCCCGACGG
CGAGGATCTCGTCGTGACCCATGGCGATGCCTGCTTGCCGAATATCATGGTGGAAAATGGCCGCTTTTCT
GGATTCATCGACTGTGGCCGGCTGGGTGTGGCGGACCGCTATCAGGACATAGCGTTGGCTACCCGTGATA
TTGCTGAAGAGCTTGGCGGCGAATGGGCTGACCGCTTCCTCGTGCTTTACGGTATCGCCGCTCCCGATTC
GCAGCGCATCGCCTTCTATCGCCTTCTTGACGAGTTCTTCTGAGCGGGACTCTGGGGTTCGAAATGACCG
ACCAAGCGACGCCCAACCTGCCATCACGAGATTTCGATTCCACCGCCGCCTTCTATGAAAGGTTGGGCTT
CGGAATCGTTTTCCGGGACGCCGGCTGGATGATCCTCCAGCGCGGGGATCTCATGCTGGAGTTCTTCGCC
CACCCCAACTTGTTTATTGCAGCTTATAATGGTTACAAATAAAGCAATAGCATCACAAATTTCACAAATA
AAGCATTTTTTTCACTGCATTCTAGTTGTGGTTTGTCCAAACTCATCAATGTATCTTATCATGTCTGTAT
ACCGTCGACCTCTAGCTAGAGCTTGGCGTAATCATGGTCATAGCTGTTTCCTGTGTGAAATTGTTATCCG
CTCACAATTCCACACAACATACGAGCCGGAAGCATAAAGTGTAAAGCCTGGGGTGCCTAATGAGTGAGCT
AACTCACATTAATTGCGTTGCGCTCACTGCCCGCTTTCCAGTCGGGAAACCTGTCGTGCCAGCTGCATTA
ATGAATCGGCCAACGCGCGGGGAGAGGCGGTTTGCGTATTGGGCGCTCTTCCGCTTCCTCGCTCACTGAC
TCGCTGCGCTCGGTCGTTCGGCTGCGGCGAGCGGTATCAGCTCACTCAAAGGCGGTAATACGGTTATCCA
CAGAATCAGGGGATAACGCAGGAAAGAACATGTGAGCAAAAGGCCAGCAAAAGGCCAGGAACCGTAAAAA
GGCCGCGTTGCTGGCGTTTTTCCATAGGCTCCGCCCCCCTGACGAGCATCACAAAAATCGACGCTCAAGT
CAGAGGTGGCGAAACCCGACAGGACTATAAAGATACCAGGCGTTTCCCCCTGGAAGCTCCCTCGTGCGCT
CTCCTGTTCCGACCCTGCCGCTTACCGGATACCTGTCCGCCTTTCTCCCTTCGGGAAGCGTGGCGCTTTC
TCATAGCTCACGCTGTAGGTATCTCAGTTCGGTGTAGGTCGTTCGCTCCAAGCTGGGCTGTGTGCACGAA
CCCCCCGTTCAGCCCGACCGCTGCGCCTTATCCGGTAACTATCGTCTTGAGTCCAACCCGGTAAGACACG
ACTTATCGCCACTGGCAGCAGCCACTGGTAACAGGATTAGCAGAGCGAGGTATGTAGGCGGTGCTACAGA
GTTCTTGAAGTGGTGGCCTAACTACGGCTACACTAGAAGAACAGTATTTGGTATCTGCGCTCTGCTGAAG
CCAGTTACCTTCGGAAAAAGAGTTGGTAGCTCTTGATCCGGCAAACAAACCACCGCTGGTAGCGGTGGTT
TTTTTGTTTGCAAGCAGCAGATTACGCGCAGAAAAAAAGGATCTCAAGAAGATCCTTTGATCTTTTCTAC
GGGGTCTGACGCTCAGTGGAACGAAAACTCACGTTAAGGGATTTTGGTCATGAGATTATCAAAAAGGATC
TTCACCTAGATCCTTTTAAATTAAAAATGAAGTTTTAAATCAATCTAAAGTATATATGAGTAAACTTGGT
CTGACAGTTACCAATGCTTAATCAGTGAGGCACCTATCTCAGCGATCTGTCTATTTCGTTCATCCATAGT
TGCCTGACTCCCCGTCGTGTAGATAACTACGATACGGGAGGGCTTACCATCTGGCCCCAGTGCTGCAATG
ATACCGCGAGACCCACGCTCACCGGCTCCAGATTTATCAGCAATAAACCAGCCAGCCGGAAGGGCCGAGC
GCAGAAGTGGTCCTGCAACTTTATCCGCCTCCATCCAGTCTATTAATTGTTGCCGGGAAGCTAGAGTAAG
TAGTTCGCCAGTTAATAGTTTGCGCAACGTTGTTGCCATTGCTACAGGCATCGTGGTGTCACGCTCGTCG
TTTGGTATGGCTTCATTCAGCTCCGGTTCCCAACGATCAAGGCGAGTTACATGATCCCCCATGTTGTGCA
AAAAAGCGGTTAGCTCCTTCGGTCCTCCGATCGTTGTCAGAAGTAAGTTGGCCGCAGTGTTATCACTCAT
GGTTATGGCAGCACTGCATAATTCTCTTACTGTCATGCCATCCGTAAGATGCTTTTCTGTGACTGGTGAG
TACTCAACCAAGTCATTCTGAGAATAGTGTATGCGGCGACCGAGTTGCTCTTGCCCGGCGTCAATACGGG
ATAATACCGCGCCACATAGCAGAACTTTAAAAGTGCTCATCATTGGAAAACGTTCTTCGGGGCGAAAACT
CTCAAGGATCTTACCGCTGTTGAGATCCAGTTCGATGTAACCCACTCGTGCACCCAACTGATCTTCAGCA
TCTTTTACTTTCACCAGCGTTTCTGGGTGAGCAAAAACAGGAAGGCAAAATGCCGCAAAAAAGGGAATAA
GGGCGACACGGAAATGTTGAATACTCATACTCTTCCTTTTTCAATATTATTGAAGCATTTATCAGGGTTA
TTGTCTCATGAGCGGATACATATTTGAATGTATTTAGAAAAATAAACAAATAGGGGTTCCGCGCACATTT
CCCCGAAAAGTGCCACCTGACG
Features (pLannotate 1.2.2; 22 found; start..end, strand, type, name):
     30..82      -  misc_feature   bom (fragment): basis of mobility region from pBR322
    237..616     +  enhancer       CMV enhancer: human cytomegalovirus immediate early enhancer
    617..820     +  promoter       CMV promoter: human cytomegalovirus (CMV) immediate early promoter
    816..849     +  LTR            5' LTR (truncated) (fragment): truncated 5' long terminal repeat (LTR) from HIV-1
    865..883     +  promoter       T7 promoter: promoter for bacteriophage T7 RNA polymerase
   1059..2660    +  CDS            Cas9(N): N-terminal portion of Streptococcus pyogenes Cas9 (Zetsche et al., 2015)
   2661..5159    +  CDS            Cas9(C): C-terminal portion of Streptococcus pyogenes Cas9 (Zetsche et al., 2015)
   5160..5207    +  CDS            nucleoplasmin NLS: bipartite nuclear localization signal from nucleoplasmin
   5649..5873    +  polyA_signal   bGH poly(A) signal: bovine growth hormone polyadenylation signal
   5877..5898    +  promoter       SV40 promoter (fragment): SV40 enhancer and early promoter
   5919..6347    +  rep_origin     f1 ori (sequence partly withheld): f1 bacteriophage origin of replication; arrow indicates direction of (+) strand synthesis
   6361..6690    +  promoter       SV40 promoter: SV40 enhancer and early promoter
   6757..7548    +  CDS            neo: KKA2_KLEPN - Also known as kan, nptII. Experimental evidence at protein level: Swiss-Prot protein existence level 1. Resistance to kanamycin, neomycin, paromomycin, ribostamycin, butirosin and gentamicin B. From Klebsiella pneumoniae.
   7572..7730    +  CDS            ble (fragment): BLE_KLEPN - Experimental evidence at protein level: Swiss-Prot protein existence level 1. Binding protein with a strong affinity to the bleomycin family of antibiotics. Binds to CL990; an antimitotic-antibiotic compound. From Klebsiella pneumoniae.
   7725..7846    +  polyA_signal   SV40 poly(A) signal: SV40 polyadenylation signal
   7919..7935    -  protein_bind   lac operator: The lac repressor binds to the lac operator to inhibit transcription in E. coli. This inhibition can be relieved by adding lactose or isopropyl-β-D-thiogalactopyranoside (IPTG). lac repressor encoded by lacI
   7943..7973    -  promoter       lac promoter: promoter for the E. coli lac operon
   7988..8009    -  protein_bind   CAP binding site: CAP binding activates transcription in the presence of cAMP. E. coli catabolite activator protein
   8022..8114    -  CDS            lacI (fragment): lac repressor; lacI; The lac repressor binds to the lac operator to inhibit transcription in E. coli. This inhibition can be relieved by adding lactose or isopropyl-β-D-thiogalactopyranoside (IPTG).
   8297..8885    -  rep_origin     ori: high-copy-number ColE1/pMB1/pBR322/pUC origin of replication
   9056..9916    -  CDS            AmpR: β-lactamase; bla; confers resistance to ampicillin, carbenicillin, and related antibiotics
   9917..10021   -  promoter       AmpR promoter: bla
