[The description below was written by a language model from this plasmid's Addgene catalogue record and pLannotate feature annotations shown in this document.]
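Description:
Cas-Acr (wtAcrIIA4) is a mammalian expression plasmid of about 10 kb, built on the pcDNA3.1 backbone, that expresses Streptococcus pyogenes Cas9 fused to the wild-type anti-CRISPR protein AcrIIA4. It is propagated in E. coli through a high-copy ColE1/pUC-type origin and selected with ampicillin via the β-lactamase gene. An f1 origin is also present. For mammalian cells the backbone carries a neomycin phosphotransferase cassette driven by the SV40 early promoter and terminated by an SV40 polyadenylation signal, which can in principle support G418 selection. Short lac promoter/operator, lacI, ble, bom and HIV-1 LTR fragments in the annotation appear to be backbone remnants or short sequence matches with no stated function.

The payload is transcribed from the CMV immediate-early enhancer and promoter and terminated by the bGH polyadenylation signal. A T7 promoter sits just upstream of the coding region. The annotation tool marks Cas9 as contiguous N- and C-terminal portions, which together form one uninterrupted open reading frame, followed directly by a nucleoplasmin bipartite nuclear localization signal. AcrIIA4 itself is not annotated in either feature table. An unannotated stretch of roughly 440 bp between the NLS and the bGH signal is the likely location of a linker and the inhibitor domain, but the record does not confirm this. The depositor and sequencing-derived records differ by only a few nucleotides and share the same feature layout.

AcrIIA4 is a natural inhibitor of SpyCas9, so tethering it to the nuclease creates a self-inhibited enzyme. The associated publication describes coupling Cas9 to artificial inhibitory domains to improve target specificity. No guide RNA cassette is annotated, so a guide would have to be supplied separately.
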