Addgene plasmid #128115: Cas-Acr (wtAcrIIA4)
Purpose: Expresses SpyCas9 fused to wild-type AcrIIA4
Depositing lab: Dominik Niopek. Depositing organization: Universitaet Heidelberg. Publication: Coupling Cas9 to artificial inhibitory domains enhances CRISPR-Cas9 target specificity. Aschenbrenner S, Kallenberger SM, Hoffmann MD, Huck A, Eils R, Niopek D. Sci Adv. 2020 Feb 5;6(6):eaay0187. doi: 10.1126/sciadv.aay0187. eCollection 2020 Feb. PubMed 32076642.
Backbone
  Vector backbone: pcDNA3.1
  Vector type: Mammalian Expression, CRISPR, Synthetic Biology
Growth in bacteria
  Bacterial resistance: Ampicillin, 100 μg/mL
  Growth temperature: 37°C
  Growth strain: DH5alpha
  Copy number: High Copy
Gene/Insert
  Gene/Insert name: CascAID (wtAcrIIA4)
  Promoter: CMV
  Cloning method: Unknown
  Sequencing primers: 5′ CMV-fw
Terms and licenses: Academic/Nonprofit Terms; Industry Terms: Not Available to Industry
How to cite: Cas-Acr (wtAcrIIA4) was a gift from Dominik Niopek (Addgene plasmid # 128115 ; http://n2t.net/addgene:128115 ; RRID:Addgene_128115)
